Addgene plasmid #157704: pcDNA5-FRT-TO-FH-Nsp9
Purpose: mammalian expression of N-terminally Flag-His8 tagged SARS-CoV-2 Nsp9 under control of a tetracycline-inducible promoter
Depositing lab: David Tollervey. Depositing organization: University of Edinburgh. Publication: Integrative vectors for regulated expression of SARS-CoV-2 proteins implicated in RNA metabolism. Bresson S, Robertson N, Sani E, Turowski TW, Shchepachev V, Kompauerova M, Spanos C, Helwak A, Tollervey D. Wellcome Open Res. 2020 Nov 3;5:261. doi: 10.12688/wellcomeopenres.16322.1. eCollection 2020. PubMed 33313418.
Backbone
  Vector backbone: pcDNA5-FRT-TO
  Backbone manufacturer: Thermo Fisher
  Vector type: Mammalian Expression
  Selectable markers: Hygromycin
Growth in bacteria
  Bacterial resistance: Ampicillin, 100 μg/mL
  Growth temperature: 37°C
  Growth strain: DH5alpha
  Copy number: High Copy
Gene/Insert
  Gene/Insert name: FH-Nsp9
  Species: SARS-CoV-2
  Mutation: codon optimized
  Entrez Gene: ORF1ab (a.k.a. GU280_gp01)
  Tag / fusion protein: Flag-His8 (N terminal on backbone)
  Cloning method: Restriction Enzyme; 5′ cloning site Unknown (unknown if destroyed); 3′ cloning site Unknown (unknown if destroyed)
Resource information
  A portion of this plasmid was derived from a plasmid made by: IDT
Terms and licenses: Academic/Nonprofit Terms; Industry Terms
How to cite: pcDNA5-FRT-TO-FH-Nsp9 was a gift from David Tollervey (Addgene plasmid # 157704 ; http://n2t.net/addgene:157704 ; RRID:Addgene_157704)
