[The description below was written by a language model from this plasmid's Addgene catalogue record and pLannotate feature annotations shown in this document.]
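Description:
pcDNA5-FRT-TO-FH-Nsp9 is a 5.5 kb mammalian expression plasmid built on the commercial pcDNA5-FRT-TO backbone. It is designed for tetracycline-regulated expression of SARS-CoV-2 Nsp9, a mature product of the ORF1ab polyprotein. It is maintained in E. coli as a high-copy plasmid through a ColE1/pUC-type origin and an ampicillin resistance gene driven by its own bla promoter. A partial f1 origin and remnants of lac regulatory sequence are also annotated in the backbone.

The expression cassette uses the CMV immediate early enhancer and promoter, followed directly by short tet operator matches (annotated as fragments of PLtetO-1 and TRE3GV). This arrangement fits a CMV/TetO design in which transcription is repressed in cells producing Tet repressor and is released by adding tetracycline or doxycycline. The insert is a codon-optimized Nsp9 coding sequence with an N-terminal Flag-His8 tag, which allows tandem affinity purification and immunodetection. The feature table does not annotate the insert, but it presumably lies in the unannotated interval between the operator region and the bGH polyadenylation signal. The cloning sites are not recorded.

Downstream, an FRT site sits immediately before a hygromycin resistance coding sequence that has no full promoter of its own and ends in an SV40 poly(A) signal. In this type of backbone, FLP recombinase integrates the plasmid at a genomic FRT site in a suitable host cell line, and hygromycin resistance is generally activated only after correct integration. This yields isogenic, single-locus stable lines. According to the associated publication title, the plasmid belongs to a set of integrative vectors for regulated expression of SARS-CoV-2 proteins implicated in RNA metabolism.
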