Features (pLannotate 1.2.2; 20 found; start..end, strand, type, name):
    151..530     +  enhancer       CMV enhancer: human cytomegalovirus immediate early enhancer
    531..734     +  promoter       CMV promoter: human cytomegalovirus (CMV) immediate early promoter
    736..755     +  promoter       PLtetO-1 promoter (fragment): modified phage lambda PL promoter with tet operator sites (Lutz and Bujard, 1997)
    757..776     +  promoter       PLtetO-1 promoter (fragment): modified phage lambda PL promoter with tet operator sites (Lutz and Bujard, 1997)
    784..817     +  promoter       TRE3GV promoter (fragment): 3rd-generation Tet-responsive promoter that can be activated by binding of Tet-On® 3G, optimized for retroviral and lentiviral vectors
   1391..1615    +  polyA_signal   bGH poly(A) signal: bovine growth hormone polyadenylation signal
   1619..1640    +  promoter       SV40 promoter (fragment): SV40 enhancer and early promoter
   1661..1894    +  rep_origin     f1 ori (fragment) (sequence partly withheld): f1 bacteriophage origin of replication; arrow indicates direction of (+) strand synthesis
   1899..1946    +  protein_bind   FRT: FLP-mediated recombination occurs in the 8-bp core sequence TCTAGAAA (Turan and Bode, 2011). FLP recombinase from the Saccharomyces cerevisiae 2μ plasmid
   1954..2976    +  CDS            HygR: aminoglycoside phosphotransferase from E. coli; aph(4)-Ia; confers resistance to hygromycin
   2986..3111    +  CDS            ble (fragment): BLE_KLEPN - Experimental evidence at protein level: Swiss-Prot protein existence level 1. Binding protein with a strong affinity to the bleomycin family of antibiotics. Binds to CL990; an antimitotic-antibiotic compound. From Klebsiella pneumoniae.
   3106..3227    +  polyA_signal   SV40 poly(A) signal: SV40 polyadenylation signal
   3300..3316    -  protein_bind   lac operator: The lac repressor binds to the lac operator to inhibit transcription in E. coli. This inhibition can be relieved by adding lactose or isopropyl-β-D-thiogalactopyranoside (IPTG). lac repressor encoded by lacI
   3324..3354    -  promoter       lac promoter: promoter for the E. coli lac operon
   3369..3390    -  protein_bind   CAP binding site: CAP binding activates transcription in the presence of cAMP. E. coli catabolite activator protein
   3403..3495    -  CDS            lacI (fragment): lac repressor; lacI; The lac repressor binds to the lac operator to inhibit transcription in E. coli. This inhibition can be relieved by adding lactose or isopropyl-β-D-thiogalactopyranoside (IPTG).
   3678..4266    -  rep_origin     ori: high-copy-number ColE1/pMB1/pBR322/pUC origin of replication
   4437..5297    -  CDS            AmpR: β-lactamase; bla; confers resistance to ampicillin, carbenicillin, and related antibiotics
   5298..5402    -  promoter       AmpR promoter: bla
   5461..5513    -  misc_feature   bom (fragment): basis of mobility region from pBR322
>Addgene plasmid #157704 | pcDNA5-FRT-TO-FH-Nsp9 | addgene full sequence | sequence record 307868 | Addgene NGS Result
TCCCTGCTTGTGTGTTGGAGGTCGCTGAGTAGTGCGCGAGCAAAATTTAAGCTACAACAAGGCAAGGCTT
GACCGACAATTGCATGAAGAATCTGCTTAGGGTTAGGCGTTTTGCGCTGCTTCGCGATGTACGGGCCAGA
TATACGCGTTGACATTGATTATTGACTAGTTATTAATAGTAATCAATTACGGGGTCATTAGTTCATAGCC
CATATATGGAGTTCCGCGTTACATAACTTACGGTAAATGGCCCGCCTGGCTGACCGCCCAACGACCCCCG
CCCATTGACGTCAATAATGACGTATGTTCCCATAGTAACGCCAATAGGGACTTTCCATTGACGTCAATGG
GTGGAGTATTTACGGTAAACTGCCCACTTGGCAGTACATCAAGTGTATCATATGCCAAGTACGCCCCCTA
TTGACGTCAATGACGGTAAATGGCCCGCCTGGCATTATGCCCAGTACATGACCTTATGGGACTTTCCTAC
TTGGCAGTACATCTACGTATTAGTCATCGCTATTACCATGGTGATGCGGTTTTGGCAGTACATCAATGGG
CGTGGATAGCGGTTTGACTCACGGGGATTTCCAAGTCTCCACCCCATTGACGTCAATGGGAGTTTGTTTT
GGCACCAAAATCAACGGGACTTTCCAAAATGTCGTAACAACTCCGCCCCATTGACGCAAATGGGCGGTAG
GCGTGTACGGTGGGAGGTCTATATAAGCAGAGCTCTCCCTATCAGTGATAGAGATCTCCCTATCAGTGAT
AGAGATCGTCGACGAGCTCGTTTAGTGAACCGTCAGATCGCCTGGAGACGCCATCCACGCTGTTTTGACC
TCCATAGAAGACACCGGGACCGATCCAGCCTCCGGACTCTAGCGTTTAAACTTAAGCTTGAGATGGACTA
TAAAGATGACGATGACAAGGCCGCAGCCGCACATCACCACCATCATCACCATCACGGATCCGGGATGAAT
AATGAACTTAGCCCCGTTGCGTTGAGACAAATGTCTTGCGCCGCCGGAACGACTCAGACGGCCTGTACTG
ATGACAATGCTCTTGCATATTATAATACTACAAAGGGCGGTCGGTTTGTGTTGGCTCTTCTTTCCGATCT
GCAAGATTTGAAATGGGCGCGGTTTCCGAAAAGCGATGGAACAGGCACCATTTACACGGAATTGGAACCG
CCTTGCCGATTCGTGACGGATACTCCTAAGGGGCCTAAAGTGAAATACTTGTACTTTATCAAGGGTCTTA
ACAATTTGAACCGGGGTATGGTGCTCGGCAGTCTGGCTGCAACGGTCCGCCTGCAAGCCTAGGAGATATC
CAGCACAGTGGCGGCCGCTCGAGTCTAGAGGGCCCGTTTAAACCCGCTGATCAGCCTCGACTGTGCCTTC
TAGTTGCCAGCCATCTGTTGTTTGCCCCTCCCCCGTGCCTTCCTTGACCCTGGAAGGTGCCACTCCCACT
GTCCTTTCCTAATAAAATGAGGAAATTGCATCGCATTGTCTGAGTAGGTGTCATTCTATTCTGGGGGGTG
GGGTGGGGCAGGACAGCAAGGGGGAGGATTGGGAAGACAATAGCAGGCATGCTGGGGATGCGGTGGGCTC
TATGGCTTCTGAGGCGGAAAGAACCAGCTGGGGCTCTAGGGGGTATCCCC
[124 nt withheld, positions 1661-1784]
C
[91 nt withheld, positions 1786-1876]
AGGGTGATGGTTCACGTACCTAGAAGTTCCTATTCCGAAGTTCCTATTCTCTAGAAAGTATAGGAACTTC
CTTGGCCAAAAAGCCTGAACTCACCGCGACGTCTGTCGAGAAGTTTCTGATCGAAAAGTTCGACAGCGTC
TCCGACCTGATGCAGCTCTCGGAGGGCGAAGAATCTCGTGCTTTCAGCTTCGATGTAGGAGGGCGTGGAT
ATGTCCTGCGGGTAAATAGCTGCGCCGATGGTTTCTACAAAGATCGTTATGTTTATCGGCACTTTGCATC
GGCCGCGCTCCCGATTCCGGAAGTGCTTGACATTGGGGAATTCAGCGAGAGCCTGACCTATTGCATCTCC
CGCCGTGCACAGGGTGTCACGTTGCAAGACCTGCCTGAAACCGAACTGCCCGCTGTTCTGCAGCCGGTCG
CGGAGGCCATGGATGCGATCGCTGCGGCCGATCTTAGCCAGACGAGCGGGTTCGGCCCATTCGGACCGCA
AGGAATCGGTCAATACACTACATGGCGTGATTTCATATGCGCGATTGCTGATCCCCATGTGTATCACTGG
CAAACTGTGATGGACGACACCGTCAGTGCGTCCGTCGCGCAGGCTCTCGATGAGCTGATGCTTTGGGCCG
AGGACTGCCCCGAAGTCCGGCACCTCGTGCACGCGGATTTCGGCTCCAACAATGTCCTGACGGACAATGG
CCGCATAACAGCGGTCATTGACTGGAGCGAGGCGATGTTCGGGGATTCCCAATACGAGGTCGCCAACATC
TTCTTCTGGAGGCCGTGGTTGGCTTGTATGGAGCAGCAGACGCGCTACTTCGAGCGGAGGCATCCGGAGC
TTGCAGGATCGCCGCGGCTCCGGGCGTATATGCTCCGCATTGGTCTTGACCAACTCTATCAGAGCTTGGT
TGACGGCAATTTCGATGATGCAGCTTGGGCGCAGGGTCGATGCGACGCAATCGTCCGATCCGGAGCCGGG
ACTGTCGGGCGTACACAAATCGCCCGCAGAAGCGCGGCCGTCTGGACCGATGGCTGTGTAGAAGTACTCG
CCGATAGTGGAAACCGACGCCCCAGCACTCGTCCGAGGGCAAAGGAATAGCACGTACTACGAGATTTCGA
TTCCACCGCCGCCTTCTATGAAAGGTTGGGCTTCGGAATCGTTTTCCGGGACGCCGGCTGGATGATCCTC
CAGCGCGGGGATCTCATGCTGGAGTTCTTCGCCCACCCCAACTTGTTTATTGCAGCTTATAATGGTTACA
AATAAAGCAATAGCATCACAAATTTCACAAATAAAGCATTTTTTTCACTGCATTCTAGTTGTGGTTTGTC
CAAACTCATCAATGTATCTTATCATGTCTGTATACCGTCGACCTCTAGCTAGAGCTTGGCGTAATCATGG
TCATAGCTGTTTCCTGTGTGAAATTGTTATCCGCTCACAATTCCACACAACATACGAGCCGGAAGCATAA
AGTGTAAAGCCTGGGGTGCCTAATGAGTGAGCTAACTCACATTAATTGCGTTGCGCTCACTGCCCGCTTT
CCAGTCGGGAAACCTGTCGTGCCAGCTGCATTAATGAATCGGCCAACGCGCGGGGAGAGGCGGTTTGCGT
ATTGGGCGCTCTTCCGCTTCCTCGCTCACTGACTCGCTGCGCTCGGTCGTTCGGCTGCGGCGAGCGGTAT
CAGCTCACTCAAAGGCGGTAATACGGTTATCCACAGAATCAGGGGATAACGCAGGAAAGAACATGTGAGC
AAAAGGCCAGCAAAAGGCCAGGAACCGTAAAAAGGCCGCGTTGCTGGCGTTTTTCCATAGGCTCCGCCCC
CCTGACGAGCATCACAAAAATCGACGCTCAAGTCAGAGGTGGCGAAACCCGACAGGACTATAAAGATACC
AGGCGTTTCCCCCTGGAAGCTCCCTCGTGCGCTCTCCTGTTCCGACCCTGCCGCTTACCGGATACCTGTC
CGCCTTTCTCCCTTCGGGAAGCGTGGCGCTTTCTCATAGCTCACGCTGTAGGTATCTCAGTTCGGTGTAG
GTCGTTCGCTCCAAGCTGGGCTGTGTGCACGAACCCCCCGTTCAGCCCGACCGCTGCGCCTTATCCGGTA
ACTATCGTCTTGAGTCCAACCCGGTAAGACACGACTTATCGCCACTGGCAGCAGCCACTGGTAACAGGAT
TAGCAGAGCGAGGTATGTAGGCGGTGCTACAGAGTTCTTGAAGTGGTGGCCTAACTACGGCTACACTAGA
AGAACAGTATTTGGTATCTGCGCTCTGCTGAAGCCAGTTACCTTCGGAAAAAGAGTTGGTAGCTCTTGAT
CCGGCAAACAAACCACCGCTGGTAGCGGTGGTTTTTTTGTTTGCAAGCAGCAGATTACGCGCAGAAAAAA
AGGATCTCAAGAAGATCCTTTGATCTTTTCTACGGGGTCTGACGCTCAGTGGAACGAAAACTCACGTTAA
GGGATTTTGGTCATGAGATTATCAAAAAGGATCTTCACCTAGATCCTTTTAAATTAAAAATGAAGTTTTA
AATCAATCTAAAGTATATATGAGTAAACTTGGTCTGACAGTTACCAATGCTTAATCAGTGAGGCACCTAT
CTCAGCGATCTGTCTATTTCGTTCATCCATAGTTGCCTGACTCCCCGTCGTGTAGATAACTACGATACGG
GAGGGCTTACCATCTGGCCCCAGTGCTGCAATGATACCGCGAGACCCACGCTCACCGGCTCCAGATTTAT
CAGCAATAAACCAGCCAGCCGGAAGGGCCGAGCGCAGAAGTGGTCCTGCAACTTTATCCGCCTCCATCCA
GTCTATTAATTGTTGCCGGGAAGCTAGAGTAAGTAGTTCGCCAGTTAATAGTTTGCGCAACGTTGTTGCC
ATTGCTACAGGCATCGTGGTGTCACGCTCGTCGTTTGGTATGGCTTCATTCAGCTCCGGTTCCCAACGAT
CAAGGCGAGTTACATGATCCCCCATGTTGTGCAAAAAAGCGGTTAGCTCCTTCGGTCCTCCGATCGTTGT
CAGAAGTAAGTTGGCCGCAGTGTTATCACTCATGGTTATGGCAGCACTGCATAATTCTCTTACTGTCATG
CCATCCGTAAGATGCTTTTCTGTGACTGGTGAGTACTCAACCAAGTCATTCTGAGAATAGTGTATGCGGC
GACCGAGTTGCTCTTGCCCGGCGTCAATACGGGATAATACCGCGCCACATAGCAGAACTTTAAAAGTGCT
CATCATTGGAAAACGTTCTTCGGGGCGAAAACTCTCAAGGATCTTACCGCTGTTGAGATCCAGTTCGATG
TAACCCACTCGTGCACCCAACTGATCTTCAGCATCTTTTACTTTCACCAGCGTTTCTGGGTGAGCAAAAA
CAGGAAGGCAAAATGCCGCAAAAAAGGGAATAAGGGCGACACGGAAATGTTGAATACTCATACTCTTCCT
TTTTCAATATTATTGAAGCATTTATCAGGGTTATTGTCTCATGAGCGGATACATATTTGAATGTATTTAG
AAAAATAAACAAATAGGGGTTCCGCGCACATTTCCCCGAAAAGTGCCACCTGACGTCGACGGATCGGGAG
ATCTCCCGATCCCCTATGGTGCACTCTCAGTACAATCTGCTCTGATGCCGCATAGTTAAGCCAGTATCTG
C
